Addgene plasmid #54814: mEos4b-N1
Purpose: (Empty Backbone) Localization: N1 Cloning Vector, Excitation: 505 / 569, Emission: 516 / 581
Depositing lab: Michael Davidson & Loren Looger. Depositing organization: Florida State University, Tallahassee. Publication: Fixation-resistant photoactivatable fluorescent proteins for CLEM. Paez-Segala MG, Sun MG, Shtengel G, Viswanathan S, Baird MA, Macklin JJ, Patel R, Allen JR, Howe ES, Piszczek G, Hess HF, Davidson MW, Wang Y, Looger LL. Nat Methods. 2015 Jan 12. doi: 10.1038/nmeth.3225. PubMed 25581799.
Backbone
  Vector backbone: mEos4b-N1
  Backbone size (bp): 4750
  Vector type: Mammalian Expression
  Selectable markers: Neomycin (select with G418)
  Tag / fusion protein: mEos4b (C terminal on backbone)
Growth in bacteria
  Bacterial resistance: Kanamycin, 50 μg/mL
  Growth temperature: 37°C
  Growth strain: DH5alpha
  Copy number: High Copy
Gene/Insert
  Gene/Insert name: None
  Tag / fusion protein: mEos4b (C terminal on backbone)
Terms and licenses: Academic/Nonprofit Terms; Industry Terms
Depositor comments: . Excitation = 505 / 569; Emission = 516 / 581
How to cite: mEos4b-N1 was a gift from Michael Davidson & Loren Looger (Addgene plasmid # 54814 ; http://n2t.net/addgene:54814 ; RRID:Addgene_54814)
