[The description below was written by a language model from this plasmid's Addgene catalogue record, the feature table of its GenBank file and pLannotate feature annotations shown in this document.]
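Description:
mEos4b-N1 is an empty mammalian expression backbone of the "N1" cloning-vector layout, designed for making fusions in which a protein of interest carries mEos4b at its C terminus. The catalogue lists no insert. In the full-sequence annotation, the human CMV immediate-early enhancer and promoter sit directly upstream of a multiple cloning site, which is followed by a Kozak consensus and the mEos4b coding sequence and then the SV40 polyadenylation signal. A gene cloned in frame into the MCS without a stop codon is therefore expressed as an N-terminal partner to the fluorescent protein, while the unmodified vector should express mEos4b alone.

mEos4b is a monomeric, green-to-red photoswitchable fluorescent protein derived from mEos2 and described as fixation-resistant. The record gives excitation/emission of 505/516 nm for the green form and 569/581 nm for the red form. The associated publication concerns photoactivatable proteins for correlative light and electron microscopy, which points to CLEM and related photoconversion-based imaging of tagged proteins as the intended uses.

The plasmid is propagated at high copy in E. coli from a ColE1/pUC-type origin and also carries an f1 origin. A single NeoR/KanR (Tn5 aminoglycoside phosphotransferase) gene is preceded by both a bacterial bla promoter and the SV40 early promoter and terminated by the HSV TK poly(A) signal, so it provides kanamycin selection in bacteria and G418 selection in mammalian cells. Short annotated fragments (RSF ori, large T antigen, ble, bGH poly(A)) look like backbone remnants or partial matches rather than functional parts. The two GenBank records cover only the promoter-MCS-mEos4b region, and the sequenced length (4,696 nt) is slightly below the catalogue's 4,750 bp.
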