Features (pLannotate 1.2.2; 15 found; start..end, strand, type, name):
      1..54      +  rep_origin     RSF ori (fragment): Plasmids containing the RSF 1030 origin of replication can be propagated in E. coli cells that contain additional plasmids with compatible origins.
    122..425     +  enhancer       CMV enhancer: human cytomegalovirus immediate early enhancer
    426..629     +  promoter       CMV promoter: human cytomegalovirus (CMV) immediate early promoter
    652..732     +  misc_feature   MCS: multiple cloning site
    740..1423    +  CDS            mEos4b: fixation-resistant truly monomeric green-to-red photoswitchable fluorescent protein (Paez-Segala et al., 2015) derived from mEos2
   1439..1522    +  CDS            large T antigen (fragment): large T antigen from SV40 (simian virus 40)
   1545..1666    +  polyA_signal   SV40 poly(A) signal: SV40 polyadenylation signal
   1700..2128    -  rep_origin     f1 ori (sequence partly withheld): f1 bacteriophage origin of replication; arrow indicates direction of (+) strand synthesis
   2155..2259    +  promoter       AmpR promoter: bla
   2261..2618    +  promoter       SV40 promoter: SV40 enhancer and early promoter
   2653..3447    +  CDS            NeoR/KanR: aminoglycoside phosphotransferase from Tn5; aph(3')-II (or nptII); confers resistance to neomycin, kanamycin, and G418 (Geneticin®)
   3468..3620    +  CDS            ble (fragment): BLE_KLEPN - Experimental evidence at protein level: Swiss-Prot protein existence level 1. Binding protein with a strong affinity to the bleomycin family of antibiotics. Binds to CL990; an antimitotic-antibiotic compound. From Klebsiella pneumoniae.
   3679..3726    +  polyA_signal   HSV TK poly(A) signal: herpes simplex virus thymidine kinase polyadenylation signal (Cole and Stacy, 1985)
   3817..3833    -  polyA_signal   bGH poly(A) signal (fragment): bovine growth hormone polyadenylation signal
   4055..4643    +  rep_origin     ori: high-copy-number ColE1/pMB1/pBR322/pUC origin of replication
>Addgene plasmid #54814 | mEos4b-N1 | addgene full sequence | sequence record 364664 | Addgene NGS Result
TCACATGTTCTTTCCTGCGTTATCCCCTGATTCTGTGGATAACCGTATTACCGCCATGCATTAGTTATTA
ATAGTAATCAATTACGGGGTCATTAGTTCATAGCCCATATATGGAGTTCCGCGTTACATAACTTACGGTA
AATGGCCCGCCTGGCTGACCGCCCAACGACCCCCGCCCATTGACGTCAATAATGACGTATGTTCCCATAG
TAACGCCAATAGGGACTTTCCATTGACGTCAATGGGTGGAGTATTTACGGTAAACTGCCCACTTGGCAGT
ACATCAAGTGTATCATATGCCAAGTACGCCCCCTATTGACGTCAATGACGGTAAATGGCCCGCCTGGCAT
TATGCCCAGTACATGACCTTATGGGACTTTCCTACTTGGCAGTACATCTACGTATTAGTCATCGCTATTA
CCATGGTGATGCGGTTTTGGCAGTACATCAATGGGCGTGGATAGCGGTTTGACTCACGGGGATTTCCAAG
TCTCCACCCCATTGACGTCAATGGGAGTTTGTTTTGGCACCAAAATCAACGGGACTTTCCAAAATGTCGT
AACAACTCCGCCCCATTGACGCAAATGGGCGGTAGGCGTGTACGGTGGGAGGTCTATATAAGCAGAGCTG
GTTTAGTGAACCGTCAGATCCGCTAGCGCTACCGGACTCAGATCTCGAGCTCAAGCTTCGAATTCTGCAG
TCGACGGTACCGCGGGCCCGGGATCCACCGGTCGCCACCATGGTGAGTGCGATTAAGCCAGACATGAGGA
TCAAACTCCGTATGGAAGGCAACGTAAACGGGCACCACTTTGTGATCGACGGAGATGGTACAGGCAAGCC
TTATGAGGGAAAACAGACCATGGATCTTGAAGTCAAAGAGGGCGGACCTCTGCCTTTTGCCTTTGATATC
CTGACCACTGCATTCCATTACGGCAACAGGGTATTCGTGAAATATCCAGACAACATACAAGACTATTTTA
AGCAGTCGTTTCCTAAGGGGTATTCGTGGGAACGAAGCTTGACTTTCGAAGACGGGGGCATTTGCAATGC
CAGAAACGACATAACAATGGAAGGGGACACTTTCTATAATAAAGTTCGATTTTATGGTACCAACTTTCCC
GCCAATGGTCCAGTTATGCAGAAGAAGACGCTGAAATGGGAGCCCTCCACTGAGAAAATGTATGTGCGTG
ATGGAGTGCTGACGGGTGATATTGAGATGGCTTTGTTGCTTGAAGGAAATGCCCATTACCGATGTGACTT
CAGAACTACTTACAAAGCTAAGGAGAAGGGTGTCAAGTTACCAGGCGCCCACTTTGTGGACCACGCCATT
GAGATTTTAAGCCATGACAAAGATTACAACAAGGTTAAGCTGTATGAGCATGCTGTTGCTCATTCTGGAT
TGCCTGACAATGCCAGACGATAAGCGGCCGCGACTCTAGATCATAATCAGCCATACCACATTTGTAGAGG
TTTTACTTGCTTTAAAAAACCTCCCACACCTCCCCCTGAACCTGAAACATAAAATGAATGCAATTGTTGT
TGTTAACTTGTTTATTGCAGCTTATAATGGTTACAAATAAAGCAATAGCATCACAAATTTCACAAATAAA
GCATTTTTTTCACTGCATTCTAGTTGTGGTTTGTCCAAACTCATCAATGTATCTTAAGGCGTAAATTGTA
AGCGTTAATATTTTGTTAAAATTCGCGTTAAATTTTTGTTAAATCAGCTCATTTTTTAACCAATAGGCCG
AAATCGGCAAAATCCCTTATAAATCAAAAGAATAGACCGAGATAGGGTTGAGTGTTGTTCCAGTTTGGAA
CAAGAGTCCACTATTAAAGAACGTGGACTCCAACGTCAAAGG
[49 nt withheld, positions 1863-1911]
T
[91 nt withheld, positions 1913-2003]
G
[124 nt withheld, positions 2005-2128]
CAGGTGGCACTTTTCGGGGAAATGTGCGCGGAACCCCTATTTGTTTATTTTTCTAAATACATTCAAATAT
GTATCCGCTCATGAGACAATAACCCTGATAAATGCTTCAATAATATTGAAAAAGGAAGAGTCCTGAGGCG
GAAAGAACCAGCTGTGGAATGTGTGTCAGTTAGGGTGTGGAAAGTCCCCAGGCTCCCCAGCAGGCAGAAG
TATGCAAAGCATGCATCTCAATTAGTCAGCAACCAGGTGTGGAAAGTCCCCAGGCTCCCCAGCAGGCAGA
AGTATGCAAAGCATGCATCTCAATTAGTCAGCAACCATAGTCCCGCCCCTAACTCCGCCCATCCCGCCCC
TAACTCCGCCCAGTTCCGCCCATTCTCCGCCCCATGGCTGACTAATTTTTTTTATTTATGCAGAGGCCGA
GGCCGCCTCGGCCTCTGAGCTATTCCAGAAGTAGTGAGGAGGCTTTTTTGGAGGCCTAGGCTTTTGCAAA
GATCGATCAAGAGACAGGATGAGGATCGTTTCGCATGATTGAACAAGATGGATTGCACGCAGGTTCTCCG
GCCGCTTGGGTGGAGAGGCTATTCGGCTATGACTGGGCACAACAGACAATCGGCTGCTCTGATGCCGCCG
TGTTCCGGCTGTCAGCGCAGGGGCGCCCGGTTCTTTTTGTCAAGACCGACCTGTCCGGTGCCCTGAATGA
ACTGCAAGACGAGGCAGCGCGGCTATCGTGGCTGGCCACGACGGGCGTTCCTTGCGCAGCTGTGCTCGAC
GTTGTCACTGAAGCGGGAAGGGACTGGCTGCTATTGGGCGAAGTGCCGGGGCAGGATCTCCTGTCATCTC
ACCTTGCTCCTGCCGAGAAAGTATCCATCATGGCTGATGCAATGCGGCGGCTGCATACGCTTGATCCGGC
TACCTGCCCATTCGACCACCAAGCGAAACATCGCATCGAGCGAGCACGTACTCGGATGGAAGCCGGTCTT
GTCGATCAGGATGATCTGGACGAAGAGCATCAGGGGCTCGCGCCAGCCGAACTGTTCGCCAGGCTCAAGG
CGAGCATGCCCGACGGCGAGGATCTCGTCGTGACCCATGGCGATGCCTGCTTGCCGAATATCATGGTGGA
AAATGGCCGCTTTTCTGGATTCATCGACTGTGGCCGGCTGGGTGTGGCGGACCGCTATCAGGACATAGCG
TTGGCTACCCGTGATATTGCTGAAGAGCTTGGCGGCGAATGGGCTGACCGCTTCCTCGTGCTTTACGGTA
TCGCCGCTCCCGATTCGCAGCGCATCGCCTTCTATCGCCTTCTTGACGAGTTCTTCTGAGCGGGACTCTG
GGGTTCGAAATGACCGACCAAGCGACGCCCAACCTGCCATCACGAGATTTCGATTCCACCGCCGCCTTCT
ATGAAAGGTTGGGCTTCGGAATCGTTTTCCGGGACGCCGGCTGGATGATCCTCCAGCGCGGGGATCTCAT
GCTGGAGTTCTTCGCCCACCCTAGGGGGAGGCTAACTGAAACACGGAAGGAGACAATACCGGAAGGAACC
CGCGCTATGACGGCAATAAAAAGACAGAATAAAACGCACGGTGTTGGGTCGTTTGTTCATAAACGCGGGG
TTCGGTCCCAGGGCTGGCACTCTGTCGATACCCCACCGAGACCCCATTGGGGCCAATACGCCCGCGTTTC
TTCCTTTTCCCCACCCCACCCCCCAAGTTCGGGTGAAGGCCCAGGGCTCGCAGCCAACGTCGGGGCGGCA
GGCCCTGCCATAGCCTCAGGTTACTCATATATACTTTAGATTGATTTAAAACTTCATTTTTAATTTAAAA
GGATCTAGGTGAAGATCCTTTTTGATAATCTCATGACCAAAATCCCTTAACGTGAGTTTTCGTTCCACTG
AGCGTCAGACCCCGTAGAAAAGATCAAAGGATCTTCTTGAGATCCTTTTTTTCTGCGCGTAATCTGCTGC
TTGCAAACAAAAAAACCACCGCTACCAGCGGTGGTTTGTTTGCCGGATCAAGAGCTACCAACTCTTTTTC
CGAAGGTAACTGGCTTCAGCAGAGCGCAGATACCAAATACTGTTCTTCTAGTGTAGCCGTAGTTAGGCCA
CCACTTCAAGAACTCTGTAGCACCGCCTACATACCTCGCTCTGCTAATCCTGTTACCAGTGGCTGCTGCC
AGTGGCGATAAGTCGTGTCTTACCGGGTTGGACTCAAGACGATAGTTACCGGATAAGGCGCAGCGGTCGG
GCTGAACGGGGGGTTCGTGCACACAGCCCAGCTTGGAGCGAACGACCTACACCGAACTGAGATACCTACA
GCGTGAGCTATGAGAAAGCGCCACGCTTCCCGAAGGGAGAAAGGCGGACAGGTATCCGGTAAGCGGCAGG
GTCGGAACAGGAGAGCGCACGAGGGAGCTTCCAGGGGGAAACGCCTGGTATCTTTATAGTCCTGTCGGGT
TTCGCCACCTCTGACTTGAGCGTCGATTTTTGTGATGCTCGTCAGGGGGGCGGAGCCTATGGAAAAACGC
CAGCAACGCGGCCTTTTTACGGTTCCTGGCCTTTTGCTGGCCTTTTGC
