LOCUS       Exported 994 bp ds-DNA linear SYN 23-MAY-2021
DEFINITION  Localization: N1 Cloning Vector, Excitation: 505 / 569, Emission:
            516 / 581.
ACCESSION   .
VERSION     .
KEYWORDS    mEos4b-N1
SOURCE      synthetic DNA construct
  ORGANISM  synthetic DNA construct
REFERENCE   1 (bases 1 to 994)
  AUTHORS   Paez-Segala MG, Sun MG, Shtengel G, Viswanathan S, Baird MA, Macklin
            JJ, Patel R, Allen JR, Howe ES, Piszczek G, Hess HF, Davidson MW,
            Wang Y, Looger LL
  TITLE     Fixation-resistant photoactivatable fluorescent proteins for CLEM.
  JOURNAL   Nat Methods. 2015 Jan 12. doi: 10.1038/nmeth.3225.
  PUBMED    25581799
REFERENCE   2 (bases 1 to 994)
  AUTHORS   .
  TITLE     Direct Submission
  JOURNAL   Exported May 23, 2021 from SnapGene Server 1.1.58
            http://www.snapgene.com
FEATURES             Location/Qualifiers
     source          1..994
                     /organism="synthetic DNA construct"
                     /mol_type="other DNA"
     promoter        28..79
                     /label=CMVd2 promoter
                     /note="truncated human cytomegalovirus (CMV) immediate
                     early promoter that yields moderately reduced expression
                     relative to the full-length promoter"
     primer_bind     30..50
                     /label=CMV-F
                     /note="Human CMV immediate early promoter, forward primer"
     misc_feature    102..182
                     /label=MCS
                     /note="multiple cloning site"
     regulatory      184..193
                     /regulatory_class="other"
                     /note="vertebrate consensus sequence for strong initiation
                     of translation (Kozak, 1987)"
     CDS             190..873
                     /codon_start=1
                     /product="fixation-resistant truly monomeric green-to-red
                     photoswitchable fluorescent protein (Paez-Segala et al.,
                     2015)"
                     /label=mEos4b
                     /note="derived from mEos2"
                     /translation="MVSAIKPDMRIKLRMEGNVNGHHFVIDGDGTGKPYEGKQTMDLEV
                     KEGGPLPFAFDILTTAFHYGNRVFVKYPDNIQDYFKQSFPKGYSWERSLTFEDGGICNA
                     RNDITMEGDTFYNKVRFYGTNFPANGPVMQKKTLKWEPSTEKMYVRDGVLTGDIEMALL
                     LEGNAHYRCDFRTTYKAKEKGVKLPGAHFVDHAIEILSHDKDYNKVKLYEHAVAHSGLP
                     DNARR"
ORIGIN
        1 aaaatgtcgt aacaactccg ccccattgac gcaaatgggc ggtaggcgtg tacggtggga
       61 ggtctatata agcagagctg gtttagtgaa ccgtcagatc cgctagcgct accggactca
      121 gatctcgagc tcaagcttcg aattctgcag tcgacggtac cgcgggcccg ggatccaccg
      181 gtcgccacca tggtgagtgc gattaagcca gacatgagga tcaaactccg tatggaaggc
      241 aacgtaaacg ggcaccactt tgtgatcgac ggagatggta caggcaagcc ttatgaggga
      301 aaacagacca tggatcttga agtcaaagag ggcggacctc tgccttttgc ctttgatatc
      361 ctgaccactg cattccatta cggcaacagg gtattcgtga aatatccaga caacatacaa
      421 gactatttta agcagtcgtt tcctaagggg tattcgtggg aacgaagctt gactttcgaa
      481 gacgggggca tttgcaatgc cagaaacgac ataacaatgg aaggggacac tttctataat
      541 aaagttcgat tttatggtac caactttccc gccaatggtc cagttatgca gaagaagacg
      601 ctgaaatggg agccctccac tgagaaaatg tatgtgcgtg atggagtgct gacgggtgat
      661 attgagatgg ctttgttgct tgaaggaaat gcccattacc gatgtgactt cagaactact
      721 tacaaagcta aggagaaggg tgtcaagtta ccaggcgccc actttgtgga ccacgccatt
      781 gagattttaa gccatgacaa agattacaac aaggttaagc tgtatgagca tgctgttgct
      841 cattctggat tgcctgacaa tgccagacga taagcggccg cgactctaga tcataatcag
      901 ccataccaca tttgtagagg ttttacttgc tttaaaaaac ctcccacacc tccccctgaa
      961 cctgaaacat aaaatgaatg caattgttgt tgtt
//
