LOCUS       Exported 827 bp ds-DNA linear SYN 23-MAY-2021
DEFINITION  Localization: N1 Cloning Vector, Excitation: 505 / 569, Emission:
            516 / 581.
ACCESSION   .
VERSION     .
KEYWORDS    mEos4b-N1
SOURCE      synthetic DNA construct
  ORGANISM  synthetic DNA construct
REFERENCE   1 (bases 1 to 827)
  AUTHORS   Paez-Segala MG, Sun MG, Shtengel G, Viswanathan S, Baird MA, Macklin
            JJ, Patel R, Allen JR, Howe ES, Piszczek G, Hess HF, Davidson MW,
            Wang Y, Looger LL
  TITLE     Fixation-resistant photoactivatable fluorescent proteins for CLEM.
  JOURNAL   Nat Methods. 2015 Jan 12. doi: 10.1038/nmeth.3225.
  PUBMED    25581799
REFERENCE   2 (bases 1 to 827)
  AUTHORS   .
  TITLE     Direct Submission
  JOURNAL   Exported May 23, 2021 from SnapGene Server 1.1.58
            http://www.snapgene.com
FEATURES             Location/Qualifiers
     source          1..827
                     /organism="synthetic DNA construct"
                     /mol_type="other DNA"
     misc_feature    18..98
                     /label=MCS
                     /note="multiple cloning site"
     regulatory      100..109
                     /regulatory_class="other"
                     /note="vertebrate consensus sequence for strong initiation
                     of translation (Kozak, 1987)"
     CDS             106..789
                     /codon_start=1
                     /product="fixation-resistant truly monomeric green-to-red
                     photoswitchable fluorescent protein (Paez-Segala et al.,
                     2015)"
                     /label=mEos4b
                     /note="derived from mEos2"
                     /translation="MVSAIKPDMRIKLRMEGNVNGHHFVIDGDGTGKPYEGKQTMDLEV
                     KEGGPLPFAFDILTTAFHYGNRVFVKYPDNIQDYFKQSFPKGYSWERSLTFEDGGICNA
                     RNDITMEGDTFYNKVRFYGTNFPANGPVMQKKTLKWEPSTEKMYVRDGVLTGDIEMALL
                     LEGNAHYRCDFRTTYKAKEKGVKLPGAHFVDHAIEILSHDKDYNKVKLYEHAVAHSGLP
                     DNARR"
ORIGIN
        1 agtgaaccgt cagatccgct agcgctaccg gactcagatc tcgagctcaa gcttcgaatt
       61 ctgcagtcga cggtaccgcg ggcccgggat ccaccggtcg ccaccatggt gagtgcgatt
      121 aagccagaca tgaggatcaa actccgtatg gaaggcaacg taaacgggca ccactttgtg
      181 atcgacggag atggtacagg caagccttat gagggaaaac agaccatgga tcttgaagtc
      241 aaagagggcg gacctctgcc ttttgccttt gatatcctga ccactgcatt ccattacggc
      301 aacagggtat tcgtgaaata tccagacaac atacaagact attttaagca gtcgtttcct
      361 aaggggtatt cgtgggaacg aagcttgact ttcgaagacg ggggcatttg caatgccaga
      421 aacgacataa caatggaagg ggacactttc tataataaag ttcgatttta tggtaccaac
      481 tttcccgcca atggtccagt tatgcagaag aagacgctga aatgggagcc ctccactgag
      541 aaaatgtatg tgcgtgatgg agtgctgacg ggtgatattg agatggcttt gttgcttgaa
      601 ggaaatgccc attaccgatg tgacttcaga actacttaca aagctaagga gaagggtgtc
      661 aagttaccag gcgcccactt tgtggaccac gccattgaga ttttaagcca tgacaaagat
      721 tacaacaagg ttaagctgta tgagcatgct gttgctcatt ctggattgcc tgacaatgcc
      781 agacgataag cggccgcgac tctagatcat aatcagccat accacat
//
